Addgene plasmid #193582: LYSO-LRRK2
Purpose: Expresses human full-length LRRK2 with a lysosomal targeting sequence from LAMTOR1 (1-39aa) and 3xFLAG on the N-terminus
Depositing lab: Mark Cookson. Publication: Lysosomal positioning regulates Rab10 phosphorylation at LRRK2(+) lysosomes. Kluss JH, Beilina A, Williamson CD, Lewis PA, Cookson MR, Bonet-Ponce L. Proc Natl Acad Sci U S A. 2022 Oct 25;119(43):e2205492119. doi: 10.1073/pnas.2205492119. Epub 2022 Oct 18. PubMed 36256825.
Backbone
  Vector backbone: pDEST
  Backbone size w/o insert (bp): 5060
  Total vector size (bp): 12512
  Modifications to backbone: LAMTOR1(1-39aa) and 3xFLAG sequences
  Vector type: Mammalian Expression
Growth in bacteria
  Bacterial resistance: Ampicillin, 100 μg/mL
  Growth temperature: 37°C
  Growth strain: DH5alpha
  Copy number: High Copy
Gene/Insert
  Gene/Insert name: Leucine-rich repeat kinase 2 (alt name: LRRK2)
  Species: H. sapiens (human)
  Insert size (bp): 7584
  Entrez Gene: LRRK2 (a.k.a. AURA17, DARDARIN, PARK8, RIPK7, ROCO2)
  Promoter: CMV
  Tag / fusion protein: LAMTOR1(1-39aa) and 3xFLAG (N terminal on backbone)
  Cloning method: Gateway Cloning
  Sequencing primers: 5′ ATGGCTAGTGGCAGCTGTCAGGGGTGCGAAGAGGACGAGGAAACTCTGAAG; 3′ AAAAATGAGACGAACATCTGTTGAGTAA
Terms and licenses: Academic/Nonprofit Terms; Industry Terms: Not Available to Industry
How to cite: LYSO-LRRK2 was a gift from Mark Cookson (Addgene plasmid # 193582 ; http://n2t.net/addgene:193582 ; RRID:Addgene_193582)
