[The description below was written by a language model from this plasmid's Addgene catalogue record and pLannotate feature annotations shown in this document.]
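Description:
LYSO-LRRK2 is a mammalian expression plasmid of about 12.5 kb, built on a pDEST Gateway destination backbone, that produces full-length human leucine-rich repeat kinase 2 (LRRK2, also known as PARK8) artificially directed to lysosomes. It is propagated in E. coli as a high-copy plasmid through a ColE1/pUC-type origin and selected with ampicillin via the β-lactamase gene. An f1 phage origin is also present, along with remnants of pUC-style lac sequences (lacZα and lacI fragments, lac promoter and operator, a T7 promoter) that play no evident role in the mammalian expression function.

The expression cassette is driven by the human cytomegalovirus immediate-early enhancer and promoter and terminated by the human growth hormone polyadenylation signal. The open reading frame begins with the first 39 amino acids of LAMTOR1, a Ragulator complex subunit that resides on the lysosomal surface; this segment serves as the lysosomal targeting sequence. It is followed by a 3xFLAG epitope for immunodetection or immunoprecipitation, and then by the roughly 7.6 kb LRRK2 coding sequence. LRRK2 is flanked by attB1 and attB2 sites, consistent with the gene having been transferred by Gateway recombination into a backbone that already carried the targeting sequence and tag, so that both sit at the N-terminus of the fusion. An SV40 enhancer/early promoter lies downstream of the cassette, but the feature table annotates no mammalian selection marker after it.

By forcing the kinase onto the lysosomal membrane, the construct allows study of LRRK2 activity at that compartment. The associated publication concerns how lysosomal positioning affects Rab10 phosphorylation at LRRK2-positive lysosomes.
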