Features (pLannotate 1.2.2; 20 found; start..end, strand, type, name):
      4..158     -  CDS            lacZα (fragment): LacZα fragment of β-galactosidase; lacZ fragment
    318..697     +  enhancer       CMV enhancer: human cytomegalovirus immediate early enhancer
    699..898     +  promoter       CMV promoter: human cytomegalovirus (CMV) immediate early promoter
    928..1044    +  CDS            LAMTOR1 (fragment): LTOR1_HUMAN - Also known as C11orf59, PDRO. Experimental evidence at protein level: Swiss-Prot protein existence level 1. As part of the Ragulator complex it is involved in amino acid sensing and activation of mTORC1, a signaling complex promoting cell growth in response to growth factors, energy levels, and amino acids. Activated by amino acids through a mechanism involving the lysosomal V- ATPase, the Ragulator functions as a guanine nucleotide exchange factor activating the small GTPases Rag. Activated Ragulator and Rag GTPases function as a scaffold recruiting mTORC1 to lysosomes where it
   1057..1122    +  CDS            3xFLAG: three tandem FLAG® epitope tags, followed by an enterokinase cleavage site
   1159..1183    +  protein_bind   attB1: mutant version of attB; recombination site for the Gateway® BP reaction BP Clonase™
   1198..8778    +  CDS            LRRK2: LRRK2_HUMAN - Also known as PARK8. Experimental evidence at protein level: Swiss-Prot protein existence level 1. Serine/threonine-protein kinase which phosphorylates a broad range of proteins involved in multiple processes such as neuronal plasticity, autophagy, and vesicle trafficking (PubMed:20949042, PubMed:22012985, PubMed:26824392, PubMed:29125462, PubMed:28720718, PubMed:29127255, PubMed:30398148, PubMed:29212815, PubMed:30635421, PubMed:21850687, PubMed:23395371, PubMed:17114044, PubMed:24687852, PubMed:26014385, PubMed:25201882). Is a key regulator of RAB GTPases by regulating the GTP/
   8800..8824    -  protein_bind   attB2: mutant version of attB; recombination site for the Gateway® BP reaction BP Clonase™
   8839..8857    -  misc_feature   MCS (fragment): pUC18/19 multiple cloning site
   8858..9480    +  polyA_signal   hGH poly(A) signal: human growth hormone polyadenylation signal
   9509..9838    +  promoter       SV40 promoter: SV40 enhancer and early promoter
   9877..9895    -  promoter       T7 promoter: promoter for bacteriophage T7 RNA polymerase
   9931..9953    -  protein_bind   lac operator (fragment): The lac repressor binds to the lac operator to inhibit transcription in E. coli. This inhibition can be relieved by adding lactose or isopropyl-β-D-thiogalactopyranoside (IPTG). lac repressor encoded by lacI
   9957..9987    -  promoter       lac promoter: promoter for the E. coli lac operon
  10002..10023   -  protein_bind   CAP binding site: CAP binding activates transcription in the presence of cAMP. E. coli catabolite activator protein
  10036..10128   -  CDS            lacI (fragment): lac repressor; lacI; The lac repressor binds to the lac operator to inhibit transcription in E. coli. This inhibition can be relieved by adding lactose or isopropyl-β-D-thiogalactopyranoside (IPTG).
  10311..10899   -  rep_origin     ori: high-copy-number ColE1/pMB1/pBR322/pUC origin of replication
  11070..11930   -  CDS            AmpR: β-lactamase; bla; confers resistance to ampicillin, carbenicillin, and related antibiotics
  11931..12035   -  promoter       AmpR promoter: bla
  12062..12490   +  rep_origin     f1 ori (sequence partly withheld): f1 bacteriophage origin of replication; arrow indicates direction of (+) strand synthesis
>Addgene plasmid #193582 | LYSO-LRRK2 | addgene full sequence | sequence record 382173 | Addgene NGS Result
CCATTCGCCATTCAGGCTGCGCAACTGTTGGGAAGGGCGATCGGTGCGGGCCTCTTCGCTATTACGCCAG
CTGGCGAAAGGGGGATGTGCTGCAAGGCGATTAAGTTGGGTAACGCCAGGGTTTTCCCAGTCACGACGTT
GTAAAACGACGGCCAGTGCCAAGCTGATCTATACATTGAATCAATATTGGCAATTAGCCATATTAGTCAT
TGGTTATATAGCATAAATCAATATTGGCTATTGGCCATTGCATACGTTGTATCTATATCATAATATGTAC
ATTTATATTGGCTCATGTCCAATATGACCGCCATGTTGACATTGATTATTGACTAGTTATTAATAGTAAT
CAATTACGGGGTCATTAGTTCATAGCCCATATATGGAGTTCCGCGTTACATAACTTACGGTAAATGGCCC
GCCTGGCTGACCGCCCAACGACCCCCGCCCATTGACGTCAATAATGACGTATGTTCCCATAGTAACGCCA
ATAGGGACTTTCCATTGACGTCAATGGGTGGAGTATTTACGGTAAACTGCCCACTTGGCAGTACATCAAG
TGTATCATATGCCAAGTCCGCCCCCTATTGACGTCAATGACGGTAAATGGCCCGCCTGGCATTATGCCCA
GTACATGACCTTACGGGACTTTCCTACTTGGCAGTACATCTACGTATTAGTCATCGCTATTACCATGGTG
ATGCGGTTTTGGCAGTACACCAATGGGCGTGGATAGCGGTTTGACTCACGGGGATTTCCAAGTCTCCACC
CCATTGACGTCAATGGGAGTTTGTTTTGGCACCAAAATCAACGGGACTTTCCAAAATGTCGTAATAACCC
CGCCCCGTTGACGCAAATGGGCGGTAGGCGTGTACGGTGGGAGGTCTATATAAGCAGAGCTCGTTTAGTG
AACCGTCAGAATTAACCATGGGGTGCTGCTACAGCAGCGAGAACGAGGACTCGGACCAGGACCGAGAGGA
GCGGAAGCTGCTGCTGGACCCTAGCAGCCCCCCTACCAAAGCTCTCAATGGAGCCGAGCCCAACGGAGGC
AGCGGTGACTACAAAGACCATGACGGTGATTATAAAGATCATGACATCGATTACAAGGATGACGATGACA
AGCTTGCGGCCGCGAATTCATCGATAGATCTGATATCAACAAGTTTGTACAAAAAAGCAGGCTCCGAATT
CGCCCTTATGGCTAGTGGCAGCTGTCAGGGGTGCGAAGAGGACGAGGAAACTCTGAAGAAGTTGATAGTC
AGGCTGAACAATGTCCAGGAAGGAAAACAGATAGAAACGCTGGTCCAAATCCTGGAGGATCTGCTGGTGT
TCACGTACTCCGAGCACGCCTCCAAGTTATTTCAAGGCAAAAATATCCATGTGCCTCTGTTGATCGTCTT
GGACTCCTATATGAGAGTCGCGAGTGTGCAGCAGGTGGGTTGGTCACTTCTGTGCAAATTAATAGAAGTC
TGTCCAGGTACAATGCAAAGCTTAATGGGACCCCAGGATGTTGGAAATGATTGGGAAGTCCTTGGTGTTC
ACCAATTGATTCTTAAAATGCTAACAGTTCATAATGCCAGTGTAAACTTGTCAGTGATTGGACTGAAGAC
CTTAGATCTCCTCCTAACTTCAGGTAAAATCACCTTGCTGATATTGGATGAAGAAAGTGATATTTTCATG
TTAATTTTTGATGCCATGCACTCATTTCCAGCCAATGATGAAGTCCAGAAACTTGGATGCAAAGCTTTAC
ATGTGCTGTTTGAGAGAGTCTCAGAGGAGCAACTGACTGAATTTGTTGAGAACAAAGATTATATGATATT
GTTAAGTGCGTTAACAAATTTTAAAGATGAAGAGGAAATTGTGCTTCATGTGCTGCATTGTTTACATTCC
CTAGCGATTCCTTGCAATAATGTGGAAGTCCTCATGAGTGGCAATGTCAGGTGTTATAATATTGTGGTGG
AAGCTATGAAAGCATTCCCTATGAGTGAAAGAATTCAAGAAGTGAGTTGCTGTTTGCTCCATAGGCTTAC
ATTAGGTAATTTTTTCAATATCCTGGTATTAAACGAAGTCCATGAGTTTGTGGTGAAAGCTGTGCAGCAG
TACCCAGAGAATGCAGCATTGCAGATCTCAGCGCTCAGCTGTTTGGCCCTCCTCACTGAGACTATTTTCT
TAAATCAAGATTTAGAGGAAAAGAATGAGAATCAAGAGAATGATGATGAGGGGGAAGAAGATAAATTGTT
TTGGCTGGAAGCCTGTTACAAAGCATTAACGTGGCATAGAAAGAACAAGCACGTGCAGGAGGCCGCATGC
TGGGCACTAAATAATCTCCTTATGTACCAAAACAGTTTACATGAGAAGATTGGAGATGAAGATGGCCATT
TCCCAGCTCATAGGGAAGTGATGCTCTCCATGCTGATGCATTCTTCATCAAAGGAAGTTTTCCAGGCATC
TGCGAATGCATTGTCAACTCTCTTAGAACAAAATGTTAATTTCAGAAAAATACTGTTATCAAAAGGAATA
CACCTGAATGTTTTGGAGTTAATGCAGAAGCATATACATTCTCCCGAAGTGGCTGAAAGTGGCTGTAAAA
TGCTAAATCATCTTTTTGAAGGAAGCAACACTTCCCTGGATATAATGGCAGCAGTGGTCCCCAAAATACT
AACAGTTATGAAACGTCATGAGACATCATTACCAGTGCAGCTGGAGGCGCTTCGAGCTATTTTACATTTT
ATAGTGCCTGGCATGCCAGAAGAATCCAGGGAGGATACAGAATTTCATCATAAGCTAAATATGGTTAAAA
AACAGTGTTTCAAGAATGATATTCACAAACTGGTCCTAGCAGCTTTGAACAGGTTCATTGGAAATCCTGG
GATTCAGAAATGTGGATTAAAAGTAATTTCTTCTATTGTACATTTTCCTGATGCATTAGAGATGTTATCC
CTGGAAGGTGCTATGGATTCAGTGCTTCACACACTGCAGATGTATCCAGATGACCAAGAAATTCAGTGTC
TGGGTTTAAGTCTTATAGGATACTTGATTACAAAGAAGAATGTGTTCATAGGAACTGGACATCTGCTGGC
AAAAATTCTGGTTTCCAGCTTATACCGATTTAAGGATGTTGCTGAAATACAGACTAAAGGATTTCAGACA
ATCTTAGCAATCCTCAAATTGTCAGCATCTTTTTCTAAGCTGCTGGTGCATCATTCATTTGACTTAGTAA
TATTCCATCAAATGTCTTCCAATATCATGGAACAAAAGGATCAACAGTTTCTAAACCTCTGTTGCAAGTG
TTTTGCAAAAGTAGCTATGGATGATTACTTAAAAAATGTGATGCTAGAGAGAGCGTGTGATCAGAATAAC
AGCATCATGGTTGAATGCTTGCTTCTATTGGGAGCAGATGCCAATCAAGCAAAGGAGGGATCTTCTTTAA
TTTGTCAGGTATGTGAGAAAGAGAGCAGTCCCAAATTGGTGGAACTCTTACTGAATAGTGGATCTCGTGA
ACAAGATGTACGAAAAGCGTTGACGATAAGCATTGGGAAAGGTGACAGCCAGATCATCAGCTTGCTCTTA
AGGAGGCTGGCCCTGGATGTTGCCAACAATAGCATTTGCCTTGGAGGATTTTGTATAGGAAAAGTTGAAC
CTTCTTGGCTTGGTCCTTTATTTCCAGATAAGACTTCTAATTTAAGGAAACAAACAAATATAGCATCTAC
ACTAGCAAGAATGGTGATCAGATATCAGATGAAAAGTGCTGTGGAAGAAGGAACAGCCTCAGGCAGCGAT
GGAAATTTTTCTGAAGATGTGCTGTCTAAATTTGATGAATGGACCTTTATTCCTGACTCTTCTATGGACA
GTGTGTTTGCTCAAAGTGATGACCTGGATAGTGAAGGAAGTGAAGGCTCATTTCTTGTGAAAAAGAAATC
TAATTCAATTAGTGTAGGAGAATTTTACCGAGATGCCGTATTACAGCGTTGCTCACCAAATTTGCAAAGA
CATTCCAATTCCTTGGGGCCCATTTTTGATCATGAAGATTTACTGAAGCGAAAAAGAAAAATATTATCTT
CAGATGATTCACTCAGGTCATCAAAACTTCAATCCCATATGAGGCATTCAGACAGCATTTCTTCTCTGGC
TTCTGAGAGAGAATATATTACATCACTAGACCTTTCAGCAAATGAACTAAGAGATATTGATGCCCTAAGC
CAGAAATGCTGTATAAGTGTTCATTTGGAGCATCTTGAAAAGCTGGAGCTTCACCAGAATGCACTCACGA
GCTTTCCACAACAGCTATGTGAAACTCTGAAGAGTTTGACACATTTGGACTTGCACAGTAATAAATTTAC
ATCATTTCCTTCTTATTTGTTGAAAATGAGTTGTATTGCTAATCTTGATGTCTCTCGAAATGACATTGGA
CCCTCAGTGGTTTTAGATCCTACAGTGAAATGTCCAACTCTGAAACAGTTTAACCTGTCATATAACCAGC
TGTCTTTTGTACCTGAGAACCTCACTGATGTGGTAGAGAAACTGGAGCAGCTCATTTTAGAAGGAAATAA
AATATCAGGGATATGCTCCCCCTTGAGACTGAAGGAACTGAAGATTTTAAACCTTAGTAAGAACCACATT
TCATCCCTATCAGAGAACTTTCTTGAGGCTTGTCCTAAAGTGGAGAGTTTCAGTGCCAGAATGAATTTTC
TTGCTGCTATGCCTTTCTTGCCTCCTTCTATGACAATCCTAAAATTATCTCAGAACAAATTTTCCTGTAT
TCCAGAAGCAATTTTAAATCTTCCACACTTGCGGTCTTTAGATATGAGCAGCAATGATATTCAGTACCTA
CCAGGTCCCGCACACTGGAAATCTTTGAACTTAAGGGAACTCTTATTTAGCCATAATCAGATCAGCATCT
TGGACTTGAGTGAAAAAGCATATTTATGGTCTAGAGTAGAGAAACTGCATCTTTCTCACAATAAACTGAA
AGAGATTCCTCCTGAGATTGGCTGTCTTGAAAATCTGACATCTCTGGATGTCAGTTACAACTTGGAACTA
AGATCCTTTCCCAATGAAATGGGGAAATTAAGCAAAATATGGGATCTTCCTTTGGATGAACTGCATCTTA
ACTTTGATTTTAAACATATAGGATGTAAAGCCAAAGACATCATAAGGTTTCTTCAACAGCGATTAAAAAA
GGCTGTGCCTTATAACCGAATGAAACTTATGATTGTGGGAAATACTGGGAGTGGTAAAACCACCTTATTG
CAGCAATTAATGAAAACCAAGAAATCAGATCTTGGAATGCAAAGTGCCACAGTTGGCATAGATGTGAAAG
ACTGGCCTATCCAAATAAGAGACAAAAGAAAGAGAGATCTCGTCCTAAATGTGTGGGATTTTGCAGGTCG
TGAGGAATTCTATAGTACTCATCCCCATTTTATGACGCAGCGAGCATTGTACCTTGCTGTCTATGACCTC
AGCAAGGGACAGGCTGAAGTTGATGCCATGAAGCCTTGGCTCTTCAATATAAAGGCTCGCGCTTCTTCTT
CCCCTGTGATTCTCGTTGGCACACATTTGGATGTTTCTGATGAGAAGCAACGCAAAGCCTGCATGAGTAA
AATCACCAAGGAACTCCTGAATAAGCGAGGGTTCCCTGCCATACGAGATTACCACTTTGTGAATGCCACC
GAGGAATCTGATGCTTTGGCAAAACTTCGGAAAACCATCATAAACGAGAGCCTTAATTTCAAGATCCGAG
ATCAGCTTGTTGTTGGACAGCTGATTCCAGACTGCTATGTAGAACTTGAAAAAATCATTTTATCGGAGCG
TAAAAATGTGCCAATTGAATTTCCCGTAATTGACCGGAAACGATTATTACAACTAGTGAGAGAAAATCAG
CTGCAGTTAGATGAAAATGAGCTTCCTCACGCAGTTCACTTTCTAAATGAATCAGGAGTCCTTCTTCATT
TTCAAGACCCAGCACTGCAGTTAAGTGACTTGTACTTTGTGGAACCCAAGTGGCTTTGTAAAATCATGGC
ACAGATTTTGACAGTGAAAGTGGAAGGTTGTCCAAAACACCCTAAGGGAATTATTTCGCGTAGAGATGTG
GAAAAATTTCTTTCAAAAAAAAGGAAATTTCCAAAGAACTACATGTCACAGTATTTTAAGCTCCTAGAAA
AATTCCAGATTGCTTTGCCAATAGGAGAAGAATATTTGCTGGTTCCAAGCAGTTTGTCTGACCACAGGCC
TGTGATAGAGCTTCCCCATTGTGAGAACTCTGAAATTATCATCCGACTATATGAAATGCCTTATTTTCCA
ATGGGATTTTGGTCAAGATTAATCAATCGATTACTTGAGATTTCACCTTACATGCTTTCAGGGAGAGAAC
GAGCACTTCGCCCAAACAGAATGTATTGGCGACAAGGCATTTACTTAAATTGGTCTCCTGAAGCTTATTG
TCTGGTAGGATCTGAAGTCTTAGACAATCATCCAGAGAGTTTCTTAAAAATTACAGTTCCTTCTTGTAGA
AAAGGCTGTATTCTTTTGGGCCAAGTTGTGGACCACATTGATTCTCTCATGGAAGAATGGTTTCCTGGGT
TGCTGGAGATTGATATTTGTGGTGAAGGAGAAACTCTGTTGAAGAAATGGGCATTATATAGTTTTAATGA
TGGCGAAGAACATCAAAAAATCTTACTTGATGACTTGATGAAGAAAGCAGAGGAAGGAGATCTCTTAGTA
AATCCAGATCAACCAAGGCTCACCATTCCAATATCTCAGATTGCCCCTGACTTGATTTTGGCTGACCTGC
CTAGAAATATTATGTTGAATAATGATGAGTTGGAATTTGAACAAGCTCCAGAGTTTCTCCTAGGTGATGG
CAGTTTTGGATCAGTTTACCGAGCAGCCTATGAAGGAGAAGAAGTGGCTGTGAAGATTTTTAATAAACAT
ACATCACTCAGGCTGTTAAGACAAGAGCTTGTGGTGCTTTGCCACCTCCACCACCCCAGTTTGATATCTT
TGCTGGCAGCTGGGATTCGTCCCCGGATGTTGGTGATGGAGTTAGCCTCCAAGGGTTCCTTGGATCGCCT
GCTTCAGCAGGACAAAGCCAGCCTCACTAGAACCCTACAGCACAGGATCGCACTCCACGTAGCTGATGGT
TTGAGATACCTCCACTCAGCCATGATTATATACCGAGACCTGAAACCCCACAATGTGCTGCTTTTCACAC
TGTATCCCAATGCTGCCATCATCGCAAAGATTGCTGACTACGGCATTGCTCAGTACTGCTGTAGAATGGG
GATAAAAACATCAGAGGGCACACCAGGGTTTCGTGCACCTGAAGTTGCCAGAGGAAATGTCATTTATAAC
CAACAGGCTGATGTTTATTCATTTGGTTTACTACTCTATGACATTTTGACAACTGGAGGTAGAATAGTAG
AGGGTTTGAAGTTTCCAAATGAGTTTGATGAATTAGAAATACAAGGAAAATTACCTGATCCAGTTAAAGA
ATATGGTTGTGCCCCATGGCCTATGGTTGAGAAATTAATTAAACAGTGTTTGAAAGAAAATCCTCAAGAA
AGGCCTACTTCTGCCCAGGTCTTTGACATTTTGAATTCAGCTGAATTAGTCTGTCTGACGAGACGCATTT
TATTACCTAAAAACGTAATTGTTGAATGCATGGTTGCTACACATCACAACAGCAGGAATGCAAGCATTTG
GCTGGGCTGTGGGCACACCGACAGAGGACAGCTCTCATTTCTTGACTTAAATACTGAAGGATACACTTCT
GAGGAAGTTGCTGATAGTAGAATATTGTGCTTAGCCTTGGTGCATCTTCCTGTTGAAAAGGAAAGCTGGA
TTGTGTCTGGGACACAGTCTGGTACTCTCCTGGTCATCAATACCGAAGATGGGAAAAAGAGACATACCCT
AGAAAAGATGACTGATTCTGTCACTTGTTTGTATTGCAATTCCTTTTCCAAGCAAAGCAAACAAAAAAAT
TTTCTTTTGGTTGGAACCGCTGATGGCAAGTTAGCAATTTTTGAAGATAAGACTGTTAAGCTTAAAGGAG
CTGCTCCTTTGAAGATACTAAATATAGGAAATGTCAGTACTCCATTGATGTGTTTGAGTGAATCCACAAA
TTCAACGGAAAGAAATGTAATGTGGGGAGGATGTGGCACAAAGATTTTCTCCTTTTCTAATGATTTCACC
ATTCAGAAACTCATTGAGACAAGAACAAGCCAACTGTTTTCTTATGCAGCTTTCAGTGATTCCAACATCA
TAACAGTGGTGGTAGACACTGCTCTCTATATTGCTAAGCAAAATAGCCCTGTTGTGGAAGTGTGGGATAA
GAAAACTGAAAAACTCTGTGGACTAATAGACTGCGTGCACTTTTTAAGGGAGGTAATGGTAAAAGAAAAC
AAGGAATCAAAACACAAAATGTCTTATTCTGGGAGAGTGAAAACCCTCTGCCTTCAGAAGAACACTGCTC
TTTGGATAGGAACTGGAGGAGGCCATATTTTACTCCTGGATCTTTCAACTCGTCGACTTATACGTGTAAT
TTACAACTTTTGTAATTCGGTCAGAGTCATGATGACAGCACAGCTAGGAAGCCTTAAAAATGTCATGCTG
GTATTGGGCTACAACCGGAAAAATACTGAAGGTACACAAAAGCAGAAAGAGATACAATCTTGCTTGACCG
TTTGGGACATCAATCTTCCACATGAAGTGCAAAATTTAGAAAAACACATTGAAGTGAGAAAAGAATTAGC
TGAAAAAATGAGACGAACATCTGTTGAGTAAGAGAGAAGGGCGAATTCGACCCAGCTTTCTTGTACAAAG
TGGTTGATATCGGTACCAGTCGACTCTAGAGGATCCCGGGTGGCATCCCTGTGACCCCTCCCCAGTGCCT
CTCCTGGCCCTGGAAGTTGCCACTCCAGTGCCCACCAGCCTTGTCCTAATAAAATTAAGTTGCATCATTT
TGTCTGACTAGGTGTCCTTCTATAATATTATGGGGTGGAGGGGGGTGGTATGGAGCAAGGGGCAAGTTGG
GAAGACAACCTGTAGGGCCTGCGGGGTCTATTGGGAACCAAGCTGGAGTGCAGTGGCACAATCTTGGCTC
ACTGCAATCTCCGCCTCCTGGGTTCAAGCGATTCTCCTGCCTCAGCCTCCCGAGTTGTTGGGATTCCAGG
CATGCATGACCAGGCTCAGCTAATTTTTGTTTTTTTGGTAGAGACGGGGTTTCACCATATTGGCCAGGCT
GGTCTCCAACTCCTAATCTCAGGTGATCTACCCACCTTGGCCTCCCAAATTGCTGGGATTACAGGCGTGA
ACCACTGCTCCCTTCCCTGTCCTTCTGATTTTAAAATAACTATACCAGCAGGAGGACGTCCAGACACAGC
ATAGGCTACCTGGCCATGCCCAACCGGTGGGACATTTGAGTTGCTTGCTTGGCACTGTCCTCTCATGCGT
TGGGTCCACTCAGTAGATGCCTGTTGAATTGGGTACGCGGCCAGCTTGGCTGTGGAATGTGTGTCAGTTA
GGGTGTGGAAAGTCCCCAGGCTCCCCAGCAGGCAGAAGTATGCAAAGCATGCATCTCAATTAGTCAGCAA
CCAGGTGTGGAAAGTCCCCAGGCTCCCCAGCAGGCAGAAGTATGCAAAGCATGCATCTCAATTAGTCAGC
AACCATAGTCCCGCCCCTAACTCCGCCCATCCCGCCCCTAACTCCGCCCAGTTCCGCCCATTCTCCGCCC
CATGGCTGACTAATTTTTTTTATTTATGCAGAGGCCGAGGCCGCCTCGGCCTCTGAGCTATTCCAGAAGT
AGTGAGGAGGCTTTTTTGGAGGCCTAGGCTTTTGCAAAAAGCTCCTCGAGGAACTGAAAAACCAGAAAGT
TAATTCCCTATAGTGAGTCGTATTAAATTCGTAATCATGTCATAGCTGTTTCCTGTGTGAAATTGTTATC
CGCTCACAATTCCACACAACATACGAGCCGGAAGCATAAAGTGTAAAGCCTGGGGTGCCTAATGAGTGAG
CTAACTCACATTAATTGCGTTGCGCTCACTGCCCGCTTTCCAGTCGGGAAACCTGTCGTGCCAGCTGCAT
TAATGAATCGGCCAACGCGCGGGGAGAGGCGGTTTGCGTATTGGGCGCTCTTCCGCTTCCTCGCTCACTG
ACTCGCTGCGCTCGGTCGTTCGGCTGCGGCGAGCGGTATCAGCTCACTCAAAGGCGGTAATACGGTTATC
CACAGAATCAGGGGATAACGCAGGAAAGAACATGTGAGCAAAAGGCCAGCAAAAGGCCAGGAACCGTAAA
AAGGCCGCGTTGCTGGCGTTTTTCCATAGGCTCCGCCCCCCTGACGAGCATCACAAAAATCGACGCTCAA
GTCAGAGGTGGCGAAACCCGACAGGACTATAAAGATACCAGGCGTTTCCCCCTGGAAGCTCCCTCGTGCG
CTCTCCTGTTCCGACCCTGCCGCTTACCGGATACCTGTCCGCCTTTCTCCCTTCGGGAAGCGTGGCGCTT
TCTCATAGCTCACGCTGTAGGTATCTCAGTTCGGTGTAGGTCGTTCGCTCCAAGCTGGGCTGTGTGCACG
AACCCCCCGTTCAGCCCGACCGCTGCGCCTTATCCGGTAACTATCGTCTTGAGTCCAACCCGGTAAGACA
CGACTTATCGCCACTGGCAGCAGCCACTGGTAACAGGATTAGCAGAGCGAGGTATGTAGGCGGTGCTACA
GAGTTCTTGAAGTGGTGGCCTAACTACGGCTACACTAGAAGAACAGTATTTGGTATCTGCGCTCTGCTGA
AGCCAGTTACCTTCGGAAAAAGAGTTGGTAGCTCTTGATCCGGCAAACAAACCACCGCTGGTAGCGGTGG
TTTTTTTGTTTGCAAGCAGCAGATTACGCGCAGAAAAAAAGGATCTCAAGAAGATCCTTTGATCTTTTCT
ACGGGGTCTGACGCTCAGTGGAACGAAAACTCACGTTAAGGGATTTTGGTCATGAGATTATCAAAAAGGA
TCTTCACCTAGATCCTTTTAAATTAAAAATGAAGTTTTAAATCAATCTAAAGTATATATGAGTAAACTTG
GTCTGACAGTTACCAATGCTTAATCAGTGAGGCACCTATCTCAGCGATCTGTCTATTTCGTTCATCCATA
GTTGCCTGACTCCCCGTCGTGTAGATAACTACGATACGGGAGGGCTTACCATCTGGCCCCAGTGCTGCAA
TGATACCGCGAGACCCACGCTCACCGGCTCCAGATTTATCAGCAATAAACCAGCCAGCCGGAAGGGCCGA
GCGCAGAAGTGGTCCTGCAACTTTATCCGCCTCCATCCAGTCTATTAATTGTTGCCGGGAAGCTAGAGTA
AGTAGTTCGCCAGTTAATAGTTTGCGCAACGTTGTTGCCATTGCTACAGGCATCGTGGTGTCACGCTCGT
CGTTTGGTATGGCTTCATTCAGCTCCGGTTCCCAACGATCAAGGCGAGTTACATGATCCCCCATGTTGTG
CAAAAAAGCGGTTAGCTCCTTCGGTCCTCCGATCGTTGTCAGAAGTAAGTTGGCCGCAGTGTTATCACTC
ATGGTTATGGCAGCACTGCATAATTCTCTTACTGTCATGCCATCCGTAAGATGCTTTTCTGTGACTGGTG
AGTACTCAACCAAGTCATTCTGAGAATAGTGTATGCGGCGACCGAGTTGCTCTTGCCCGGCGTCAATACG
GGATAATACCGCGCCACATAGCAGAACTTTAAAAGTGCTCATCATTGGAAAACGTTCTTCGGGGCGAAAA
CTCTCAAGGATCTTACCGCTGTTGAGATCCAGTTCGATGTAACCCACTCGTGCACCCAACTGATCTTCAG
CATCTTTTACTTTCACCAGCGTTTCTGGGTGAGCAAAAACAGGAAGGCAAAATGCCGCAAAAAAGGGAAT
AAGGGCGACACGGAAATGTTGAATACTCATACTCTTCCTTTTTCAATATTATTGAAGCATTTATCAGGGT
TATTGTCTCATGAGCGGATACATATTTGAATGTATTTAGAAAAATAAACAAATAGGGGTTCCGCGCACAT
TTCCCCGAAAAGTGCCACCTG
[124 nt withheld, positions 12062-12185]
C
[91 nt withheld, positions 12187-12277]
A
[49 nt withheld, positions 12279-12327]
CCTTTGACGTTGGAGTCCACGTTCTTT
[37 nt withheld, positions 12355-12391]
ACCCTATCTCGGTCTATTCTTTTGATTTATAAGGGATTTTGCCGATTTCGGCCTATTGGTTAAAAAATGA
GCTGATTTAACAAAAATTTAACGCGAATTTTAACAAAATATTAACGCTTACAATTT
